Addgene plasmid #90789: NDE1 F2.2 gRNA
Purpose: 3rd generation lentiviral gRNA plasmid targeting human NDE1
Depositing lab: Iain Cheeseman. Depositing organization: Whitehead Institute for Biomedical Research. Publication: Large-Scale Analysis of CRISPR/Cas9 Cell-Cycle Knockouts Reveals the Diversity of p53-Dependent Responses to Cell-Cycle Defects. McKinley KL, Cheeseman IM. Dev Cell. 2017 Feb 27;40(4):405-420.e2. doi: 10.1016/j.devcel.2017.01.012. Epub 2017 Feb 16. PubMed 28216383.
Backbone
  Vector backbone: pLenti-sgRNA
  Backbone manufacturer: Eric Lander & David Sabatini labs (Addgene plasmid #71409)
  Backbone size w/o insert (bp): 9151
  Vector type: Lentiviral, CRISPR
  Selectable markers: Puromycin
Growth in bacteria
  Bacterial resistance: Ampicillin, 100 μg/mL
  Growth temperature: 37°C
  Growth strain: NEB Stable
  Copy number: Unknown
Gene/Insert
  Gene/Insert name: NDE1 (Guide Designation F2.2) (alt name: pKMKO series)
  gRNA/shRNA sequence: CACCgAGCTAACTATTGGAAAGATC
  Species: H. sapiens (human)
  Promoter: U6
  Cloning method: Restriction Enzyme; 5′ cloning site BsmBI (destroyed during cloning); 3′ cloning site BsmBI (destroyed during cloning)
  Sequencing primers: 5′ hU6-F (5'-GAGGGCCTATTTCCCATGATT-3'); 3′ EF1a-R (5'-CACGGCGACTACTGCACTTA-3')
Terms and licenses: Academic/Nonprofit Terms; Industry Terms: Not Available to Industry
Depositor comments: Please note that gRNA target sequence listed is not strictly the 20nt spacer sequence, but also contains the 5' BsmBI overhang. For more information about knockout human cell lines generated using this plasmid, please see http://cellcycleknockouts.wi.mit.edu/ .
How to cite: NDE1 F2.2 gRNA was a gift from Iain Cheeseman (Addgene plasmid # 90789 ; http://n2t.net/addgene:90789 ; RRID:Addgene_90789)
