[The description below was written by a language model from this plasmid's Addgene catalogue record and pLannotate feature annotations shown in this document.]
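Description:
NDE1 F2.2 gRNA is a third-generation lentiviral CRISPR guide plasmid built on the pLenti-sgRNA backbone and designed to express a single guide RNA against human NDE1. It is propagated in E. coli through a high-copy ColE1/pUC-type origin with ampicillin selection (AmpR under its own promoter). It also carries an f1 origin and remnants of a standard cloning backbone, including lac promoter/operator elements, T3 and T7 promoters and a lacZα fragment. The catalogue lists the empty backbone as 9,151 bp, whereas the sequenced plasmid is 7,302 nt. The record does not explain the difference, though it would fit the loss of a filler fragment when the guide was cloned between the two BsmBI sites, both of which were destroyed in the process.

The viral portion has a chimeric RSV promoter fused to a truncated HIV-1 5' LTR, which makes genomic RNA production Tat-independent. This is followed by the Ψ packaging signal with a partial gag sequence, the RRE for Rev-dependent nuclear export, a cPPT/CTS, a WPRE and a self-inactivating ΔU3 3' LTR. An SV40 poly(A) signal and SV40 origin lie downstream of the LTR. Within this frame, a human U6 RNA polymerase III promoter drives the NDE1-targeting spacer joined to an S. pyogenes Cas9 guide scaffold, annotated as a tracrRNA fragment. A separate EF-1α core promoter drives puromycin N-acetyltransferase for selection of transduced mammalian cells.

No Cas9 coding sequence is annotated, so the nuclease must be supplied separately. The plasmid belongs to a series of guides used to generate knockout human cell lines in a large-scale CRISPR/Cas9 analysis of cell-cycle genes.
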