Features (pLannotate 1.2.2; 28 found; start..end, strand, type, name):
      1..54      +  rep_origin     RSF ori (fragment): Plasmids containing the RSF 1030 origin of replication can be propagated in E. coli cells that contain additional plasmids with compatible origins.
     56..148     +  CDS            lacI (fragment): lac repressor; lacI; The lac repressor binds to the lac operator to inhibit transcription in E. coli. This inhibition can be relieved by adding lactose or isopropyl-β-D-thiogalactopyranoside (IPTG).
    161..182     +  protein_bind   CAP binding site: CAP binding activates transcription in the presence of cAMP. E. coli catabolite activator protein
    197..227     +  promoter       lac promoter: promoter for the E. coli lac operon
    235..251     +  protein_bind   lac operator: The lac repressor binds to the lac operator to inhibit transcription in E. coli. This inhibition can be relieved by adding lactose or isopropyl-β-D-thiogalactopyranoside (IPTG). lac repressor encoded by lacI
    296..314     +  promoter       T3 promoter: promoter for bacteriophage T3 RNA polymerase
    342..568     +  promoter       RSV promoter: Rous sarcoma virus enhancer/promoter
    569..749     +  LTR            5' LTR (truncated): truncated 5' long terminal repeat (LTR) from HIV-1
    796..921     +  misc_feature   HIV-1 Ψ: packaging signal of human immunodeficiency virus type 1
    905..1268    +  CDS            HIV-1 gag (fragment): gag protein from human immunodeficiency virus 1; gag
   1414..1647    +  misc_feature   RRE: The Rev response element (RRE) of HIV-1 allows for Rev-dependent mRNA export from the nucleus to the cytoplasm.
   2024..2050    +  CDS            Rev (fragment): human immunodeficiency virus 1 (HIV-1) Rev protein; rev; enhances nuclear export of unspliced and incompletely spliced viral mRNAs
   2054..2294    +  promoter       U6 promoter: RNA polymerase III promoter for human U6 snRNA
   2342..2409    +  misc_RNA       tracrRNA (fragment): trans-activating CRISPR RNA for the Streptococcus pyogenes CRISPR/Cas9 system
   2458..2575    +  misc_feature   cPPT/CTS: central polypurine tract and central termination sequence of HIV-1
   2644..2855    +  promoter       EF-1α core promoter: core promoter for human elongation factor EF-1α
   2881..3480    +  CDS            PuroR (fragment): puromycin N-acetyltransferase; pac from Streptomyces; confers resistance to puromycin
   3496..4084    +  misc_feature   WPRE: woodchuck hepatitis virus posttranscriptional regulatory element
   4135..4154    +  misc_feature   cPPT/CTS (fragment): central polypurine tract and central termination sequence of HIV-1
   4156..4389    +  LTR            3' LTR (ΔU3): self-inactivating 3' long terminal repeat (LTR) from HIV-1
   4467..4588    +  polyA_signal   SV40 poly(A) signal: SV40 polyadenylation signal
   4628..4763    +  rep_origin     SV40 ori: SV40 origin of replication
   4784..4802    -  promoter       T7 promoter: promoter for bacteriophage T7 RNA polymerase
   4810..4965    +  CDS            lacZα (fragment): LacZα fragment of β-galactosidase; lacZ fragment
   4970..5398    +  rep_origin     f1 ori (sequence partly withheld): f1 bacteriophage origin of replication; arrow indicates direction of (+) strand synthesis
   5451..5555    +  promoter       AmpR promoter: bla
   5556..6416    +  CDS            AmpR: β-lactamase; bla; confers resistance to ampicillin, carbenicillin, and related antibiotics
   6587..7175    +  rep_origin     ori: high-copy-number ColE1/pMB1/pBR322/pUC origin of replication
>Addgene plasmid #90789 | NDE1 F2.2 gRNA | addgene full sequence | sequence record 183799 | Addgene NGS Result
CTCGCCGCAGCCGAACGACCGAGCGCAGCGAGTCAGTGAGCGAGGAAGCGGAAGAGCGCCCAATACGCAA
ACCGCCTCTCCCCGCGCGTTGGCCGATTCATTAATGCAGCTGGCACGACAGGTTTCCCGACTGGAAAGCG
GGCAGTGAGCGCAACGCAATTAATGTGAGTTAGCTCACTCATTAGGCACCCCAGGCTTTACACTTTATGC
TTCCGGCTCGTATGTTGTGTGGAATTGTGAGCGGATAACAATTTCACACAGGAAACAGCTATGACCATGA
TTACGCCAAGCGCGCAATTAACCCTCACTAAAGGGAACAAAAGCTGGAGCTGCAAGCTTAATGTAGTCTT
ATGCAATACTCTTGTAGTCTTGCAACATGGTAACGATGAGTTAGCAACATGCCTTACAAGGAGAGAAAAA
GCACCGTGCATGCCGATTGGTGGAAGTAAGGTGGTACGATCGTGCCTTATTAGGAAGGCAACAGACGGGT
CTGACATGGATTGGACGAACCACTGAATTGCCGCATTGCAGAGATATTGTATTTAAGTGCCTAGCTCGAT
ACATAAACGGGTCTCTCTGGTTAGACCAGATCTGAGCCTGGGAGCTCTCTGGCTAACTAGGGAACCCACT
GCTTAAGCCTCAATAAAGCTTGCCTTGAGTGCTTCAAGTAGTGTGTGCCCGTCTGTTGTGTGACTCTGGT
AACTAGAGATCCCTCAGACCCTTTTAGTCAGTGTGGAAAATCTCTAGCAGTGGCGCCCGAACAGGGACTT
GAAAGCGAAAGGGAAACCAGAGGAGCTCTCTCGACGCAGGACTCGGCTTGCTGAAGCGCGCACGGCAAGA
GGCGAGGGGCGGCGACTGGTGAGTACGCCAAAAATTTTGACTAGCGGAGGCTAGAAGGAGAGAGATGGGT
GCGAGAGCGTCAGTATTAAGCGGGGGAGAATTAGATCGCGATGGGAAAAAATTCGGTTAAGGCCAGGGGG
AAAGAAAAAATATAAATTAAAACATATAGTATGGGCAAGCAGGGAGCTAGAACGATTCGCAGTTAATCCT
GGCCTGTTAGAAACATCAGAAGGCTGTAGACAAATACTGGGACAGCTACAACCATCCCTTCAGACAGGAT
CAGAAGAACTTAGATCATTATATAATACAGTAGCAACCCTCTATTGTGTGCATCAAAGGATAGAGATAAA
AGACACCAAGGAAGCTTTAGACAAGATAGAGGAAGAGCAAAACAAAAGTAAGACCACCGCACAGCAAGCG
GCCGCTGATCTTCAGACCTGGAGGAGGAGATATGAGGGACAATTGGAGAAGTGAATTATATAAATATAAA
GTAGTAAAAATTGAACCATTAGGAGTAGCACCCACCAAGGCAAAGAGAAGAGTGGTGCAGAGAGAAAAAA
GAGCAGTGGGAATAGGAGCTTTGTTCCTTGGGTTCTTGGGAGCAGCAGGAAGCACTATGGGCGCAGCGTC
AATGACGCTGACGGTACAGGCCAGACAATTATTGTCTGGTATAGTGCAGCAGCAGAACAATTTGCTGAGG
GCTATTGAGGCGCAACAGCATCTGTTGCAACTCACAGTCTGGGGCATCAAGCAGCTCCAGGCAAGAATCC
TGGCTGTGGAAAGATACCTAAAGGATCAACAGCTCCTGGGGATTTGGGGTTGCTCTGGAAAACTCATTTG
CACCACTGCTGTGCCTTGGAATGCTAGTTGGAGTAATAAATCTCTGGAACAGATTTGGAATCACACGACC
TGGATGGAGTGGGACAGAGAAATTAACAATTACACAAGCTTAATACACTCCTTAATTGAAGAATCGCAAA
ACCAGCAAGAAAAGAATGAACAAGAATTATTGGAATTAGATAAATGGGCAAGTTTGTGGAATTGGTTTAA
CATAACAAATTGGCTGTGGTATATAAAATTATTCATAATGATAGTAGGAGGCTTGGTAGGTTTAAGAATA
GTTTTTGCTGTACTTTCTATAGTGAATAGAGTTAGGCAGGGATATTCACCATTATCGTTTCAGACCCACC
TCCCAACCCCGAGGGGACCCAGAGAGGGCCTATTTCCCATGATTCCTTCATATTTGCATATACGATACAA
GGCTGTTAGAGAGATAATTAGAATTAATTTGACTGTAAACACAAAGATATTAGTACAAAATACGTGACGT
AGAAAGTAATAATTTCTTGGGTAGTTTGCAGTTTTAAAATTATGTTTTAAAATGGACTATCATATGCTTA
CCGTAACTTGAAAGTATTTCGATTTCTTGGCTTTATATATCTTGTGGAAAGGACGAAACACCGAGCTAAC
TATTGGAAAGATCGTTTAAGAGCTATGCTGGAAACAGCATAGCAAGTTTAAATAAGGCTAGTCCGTTATC
AACTTGAAAAAGTGGCACCGAGTCGGTGCTTTTTTTGAATTCTAGATCTTGAGACAAATGGCAGTATTCA
TCCACAATTTTAAAAGAAAAGGGGGGATTGGGGGGTACAGTGCAGGGGAAAGAATAGTAGACATAATAGC
AACAGACATACAAACTAAAGAATTACAAAAACAAATTACAAAAATTCAAAATTTTCGGGTTTATTACAGG
GACAGCAGAGATCCACTTTGGCGCCGGCTCGAGTGGCTCCGGTGCCCGTCAGTGGGCAGAGCGCACATCG
CCCACAGTCCCCGAGAAGTTGGGGGGAGGGGTCGGCAATTGAACCGGTGCCTAGAGAAGGTGGCGCGGGG
TAAACTGGGAAAGTGATGTCGTGTACTGGCTCCGCCTTTTTCCCGAGGGTGGGGGAGAACCGTATATAAG
TGCAGTAGTCGCCGTGAACGTTCTTTTTCGCAACGGGTTTGCCGCCAGAACACAGGTGTCGTGACGCGGG
ATCCGCCACCATGACCGAGTACAAGCCCACGGTGCGCCTCGCCACCCGCGACGACGTCCCCAGGGCCGTA
CGCACCCTCGCCGCCGCGTTCGCCGACTACCCCGCCACGCGCCACACCGTCGATCCGGACCGCCACATCG
AGCGGGTCACCGAGCTGCAAGAACTCTTCCTCACGCGCGTCGGGCTCGACATCGGCAAGGTGTGGGTCGC
GGACGACGGCGCCGCGGTGGCGGTCTGGACCACGCCGGAGAGCGTCGAAGCGGGGGCGGTGTTCGCCGAG
ATCGGCCCGCGCATGGCCGAGTTGAGCGGTTCCCGGCTGGCCGCGCAGCAACAGATGGAAGGCCTCCTGG
CGCCGCACCGGCCCAAGGAGCCCGCGTGGTTCCTGGCCACCGTCGGAGTCTCGCCCGACCACCAGGGCAA
GGGTCTGGGCAGCGCCGTCGTGCTCCCCGGAGTGGAGGCGGCCGAGCGCGCCGGGGTGCCCGCCTTCCTG
GAGACCTCCGCGCCCCGCAACCTCCCCTTCTACGAGCGGCTCGGCTTCACCGTCACCGCCGACGTCGAGG
TGCCCGAAGGACCGCGCACCTGGTGCATGACCCGCAAGCCCGGTGCCTGAACGCGTTAAGTCGACAATCA
ACCTCTGGATTACAAAATTTGTGAAAGATTGACTGGTATTCTTAACTATGTTGCTCCTTTTACGCTATGT
GGATACGCTGCTTTAATGCCTTTGTATCATGCTATTGCTTCCCGTATGGCTTTCATTTTCTCCTCCTTGT
ATAAATCCTGGTTGCTGTCTCTTTATGAGGAGTTGTGGCCCGTTGTCAGGCAACGTGGCGTGGTGTGCAC
TGTGTTTGCTGACGCAACCCCCACTGGTTGGGGCATTGCCACCACCTGTCAGCTCCTTTCCGGGACTTTC
GCTTTCCCCCTCCCTATTGCCACGGCGGAACTCATCGCCGCCTGCCTTGCCCGCTGCTGGACAGGGGCTC
GGCTGTTGGGCACTGACAATTCCGTGGTGTTGTCGGGGAAATCATCGTCCTTTCCTTGGCTGCTCGCCTG
TGTTGCCACCTGGATTCTGCGCGGGACGTCCTTCTGCTACGTCCCTTCGGCCCTCAATCCAGCGGACCTT
CCTTCCCGCGGCCTGCTGCCGGCTCTGCGGCCTCTTCCGCGTCTTCGCCTTCGCCCTCAGACGAGTCGGA
TCTCCCTTTGGGCCGCCTCCCCGCGTCGACTTTAAGACCAATGACTTACAAGGCAGCTGTAGATCTTAGC
CACTTTTTAAAAGAAAAGGGGGGACTGGAAGGGCTAATTCACTCCCAACGAAGACAAGATCTGCTTTTTG
CTTGTACTGGGTCTCTCTGGTTAGACCAGATCTGAGCCTGGGAGCTCTCTGGCTAACTAGGGAACCCACT
GCTTAAGCCTCAATAAAGCTTGCCTTGAGTGCTTCAAGTAGTGTGTGCCCGTCTGTTGTGTGACTCTGGT
AACTAGAGATCCCTCAGACCCTTTTAGTCAGTGTGGAAAATCTCTAGCAGTACGTATAGTAGTTCATGTC
ATCTTATTATTCAGTATTTATAACTTGCAAAGAAATGAATATCAGAGAGTGAGAGGAACTTGTTTATTGC
AGCTTATAATGGTTACAAATAAAGCAATAGCATCACAAATTTCACAAATAAAGCATTTTTTTCACTGCAT
TCTAGTTGTGGTTTGTCCAAACTCATCAATGTATCTTATCATGTCTGGCTCTAGCTATCCCGCCCCTAAC
TCCGCCCATCCCGCCCCTAACTCCGCCCAGTTCCGCCCATTCTCCGCCCCATGGCTGACTAATTTTTTTT
ATTTATGCAGAGGCCGAGGCCGCCTCGGCCTCTGAGCTATTCCAGAAGTAGTGAGGAGGCTTTTTTGGAG
GCCTAGGGACGTACCCAATTCGCCCTATAGTGAGTCGTATTACGCGCGCTCACTGGCCGTCGTTTTACAA
CGTCGTGACTGGGAAAACCCTGGCGTTACCCAACTTAATCGCCTTGCAGCACATCCCCCTTTCGCCAGCT
GGCGTAATAGCGAAGAGGCCCGCACCGATCGCCCTTCCCAACAGTTGCGCAGCCTGAATGGCGAATGGG
[124 nt withheld, positions 4970-5093]
C
[91 nt withheld, positions 5095-5185]
A
[49 nt withheld, positions 5187-5235]
CCTTTGACGTTGGAGTCCACGTTCTTT
[37 nt withheld, positions 5263-5299]
ACCCTATCTCGGTCTATTCTTTTGATTTATAAGGGATTTTGCCGATTTCGGCCTATTGGTTAAAAAATGA
GCTGATTTAACAAAAATTTAACGCGAATTTTAACAAAATATTAACGCTTACAATTTAGGTGGCACTTTTC
GGGGAAATGTGCGCGGAACCCCTATTTGTTTATTTTTCTAAATACATTCAAATATGTATCCGCTCATGAG
ACAATAACCCTGATAAATGCTTCAATAATATTGAAAAAGGAAGAGTATGAGTATTCAACATTTCCGTGTC
GCCCTTATTCCCTTTTTTGCGGCATTTTGCCTTCCTGTTTTTGCTCACCCAGAAACGCTGGTGAAAGTAA
AAGATGCTGAAGATCAGTTGGGTGCACGAGTGGGTTACATCGAACTGGATCTCAACAGCGGTAAGATCCT
TGAGAGTTTTCGCCCCGAAGAACGTTTTCCAATGATGAGCACTTTTAAAGTTCTGCTATGTGGCGCGGTA
TTATCCCGTATTGACGCCGGGCAAGAGCAACTCGGTCGCCGCATACACTATTCTCAGAATGACTTGGTTG
AGTACTCACCAGTCACAGAAAAGCATCTTACGGATGGCATGACAGTAAGAGAATTATGCAGTGCTGCCAT
AACCATGAGTGATAACACTGCGGCCAACTTACTTCTGACAACGATCGGAGGACCGAAGGAGCTAACCGCT
TTTTTGCACAACATGGGGGATCATGTAACTCGCCTTGATCGTTGGGAACCGGAGCTGAATGAAGCCATAC
CAAACGACGAGCGTGACACCACGATGCCTGTAGCAATGGCAACAACGTTGCGCAAACTATTAACTGGCGA
ACTACTTACTCTAGCTTCCCGGCAACAATTAATAGACTGGATGGAGGCGGATAAAGTTGCAGGACCACTT
CTGCGCTCGGCCCTTCCGGCTGGCTGGTTTATTGCTGATAAATCTGGAGCCGGTGAGCGTGGGTCTCGCG
GTATCATTGCAGCACTGGGGCCAGATGGTAAGCCCTCCCGTATCGTAGTTATCTACACGACGGGGAGTCA
GGCAACTATGGATGAACGAAATAGACAGATCGCTGAGATAGGTGCCTCACTGATTAAGCATTGGTAACTG
TCAGACCAAGTTTACTCATATATACTTTAGATTGATTTAAAACTTCATTTTTAATTTAAAAGGATCTAGG
TGAAGATCCTTTTTGATAATCTCATGACCAAAATCCCTTAACGTGAGTTTTCGTTCCACTGAGCGTCAGA
CCCCGTAGAAAAGATCAAAGGATCTTCTTGAGATCCTTTTTTTCTGCGCGTAATCTGCTGCTTGCAAACA
AAAAAACCACCGCTACCAGCGGTGGTTTGTTTGCCGGATCAAGAGCTACCAACTCTTTTTCCGAAGGTAA
CTGGCTTCAGCAGAGCGCAGATACCAAATACTGTTCTTCTAGTGTAGCCGTAGTTAGGCCACCACTTCAA
GAACTCTGTAGCACCGCCTACATACCTCGCTCTGCTAATCCTGTTACCAGTGGCTGCTGCCAGTGGCGAT
AAGTCGTGTCTTACCGGGTTGGACTCAAGACGATAGTTACCGGATAAGGCGCAGCGGTCGGGCTGAACGG
GGGGTTCGTGCACACAGCCCAGCTTGGAGCGAACGACCTACACCGAACTGAGATACCTACAGCGTGAGCT
ATGAGAAAGCGCCACGCTTCCCGAAGGGAGAAAGGCGGACAGGTATCCGGTAAGCGGCAGGGTCGGAACA
GGAGAGCGCACGAGGGAGCTTCCAGGGGGAAACGCCTGGTATCTTTATAGTCCTGTCGGGTTTCGCCACC
TCTGACTTGAGCGTCGATTTTTGTGATGCTCGTCAGGGGGGCGGAGCCTATGGAAAAACGCCAGCAACGC
GGCCTTTTTACGGTTCCTGGCCTTTTGCTGGCCTTTTGCTCACATGTTCTTTCCTGCGTTATCCCCTGAT
TCTGTGGATAACCGTATTACCGCCTTTGAGTGAGCTGATACCG
